Addgene plasmid #131387: pDA056
Purpose: ORFeus expression, WT
Depositing lab: Kathleen Burns. Depositing organization: Johns Hopkins University and School of Medicine. Publication: Cell fitness screens reveal a conflict between LINE-1 retrotransposition and DNA replication. Ardeljan D, Steranka JP, Liu C, Li Z, Taylor MS, Payer LM, Gorbounov M, Sarnecki JS, Deshpande V, Hruban RH, Boeke JD, Fenyo D, Wu PH, Smogorzewska A, Holland AJ, Burns KH. Nat Struct Mol Biol. 2020 Feb;27(2):168-178. doi: 10.1038/s41594-020-0372-1. Epub 2020 Feb 10. PubMed 32042151.
Backbone
  Vector backbone: pCEP4
  Modifications to backbone: Hygromycin replaced with Blasticidin, CMV replaced with Tet (3rd) promoter
  Vector type: Mammalian Expression
  Selectable markers: Blasticidin
Growth in bacteria
  Bacterial resistance: Ampicillin, 100 μg/mL
  Growth temperature: 37°C
  Growth strain: DH5alpha
  Copy number: Unknown
Gene/Insert
  Gene/Insert name: ORFeus-Hs
  Species: H. sapiens (human)
  Promoter: TRE3G
  Cloning method: Gibson Cloning
  Sequencing primers: 5′ unknown
Terms and licenses: Academic/Nonprofit Terms; Industry Terms: Not Available to Industry
How to cite: pDA056 was a gift from Kathleen Burns (Addgene plasmid # 131387 ; http://n2t.net/addgene:131387 ; RRID:Addgene_131387)
