[The description below was written by a language model from this plasmid's Addgene catalogue record, the feature table of its GenBank file and pLannotate feature annotations shown in this document.]
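Description:
pDA056 is a 13.6 kb episomal mammalian expression plasmid built on pCEP4, modified so that the hygromycin marker is replaced with blasticidin resistance and the CMV promoter with the third-generation tetracycline-responsive TRE3G promoter. The backbone retains the Epstein-Barr virus oriP origin and EBNA1 coding sequence (annotated as two overlapping fragments), which together let the plasmid replicate and persist as an extrachromosomal episome in human cells. Stable carriers are selected through a blasticidin S deaminase cassette driven by a minimal HSV thymidine kinase promoter and ended by the HSV TK polyadenylation signal. In E. coli it is propagated by a high-copy ColE1/pUC-type origin with ampicillin resistance. Several short hits in the feature table (herpesvirus gene fragments, rop, TcR, the tet promoter, SV40 large T) appear to be backbone remnants rather than functional parts.

The payload is ORFeus-Hs, described as wild type: a human LINE-1 element carrying both open reading frames downstream of TRE3G. ORF1 encodes the nucleic acid chaperone that binds its own transcript, and ORF2 encodes the protein with the endonuclease and reverse transcriptase activities needed for target-primed reverse transcription. An SV40 poly(A) signal lies downstream of ORF2, though it is annotated on the opposite strand. Because TRE3G needs a Tet-On 3G transactivator, which is not annotated on this plasmid, expression depends on a transactivator supplied separately. No retrotransposition reporter cassette or epitope tag is annotated.

The construct serves for inducible LINE-1 expression, and the associated publication concerns cell fitness screens linking LINE-1 retrotransposition to DNA replication. The accompanying GenBank record covers only a 5.2 kb portion of the plasmid and annotates just a Kozak sequence.
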