Features (pLannotate 1.2.2; 22 found; start..end, strand, type, name):
      1..379     +  promoter       TRE3G promoter: 3rd-generation Tet-responsive promoter that can be activated by binding of Tet-On® 3G
    410..1423    +  CDS            L1RE1: LORF1_HUMAN - Also known as LRE1. Experimental evidence at protein level: Swiss-Prot protein existence level 1. Nucleic acid-binding protein which is essential for retrotransposition of LINE-1 elements in the genome. Functions as a nucleic acid chaperone binding its own transcript and therefore preferentially mobilizing the transcript from which they are encoded. From Homo sapiens (Human).
   1490..5314    +  CDS            LORF2_HUMAN: Experimental evidence at protein level: Swiss-Prot protein existence level 1. Has a reverse transcriptase activity required for target- primed reverse transcription of the LINE-1 element mRNA, a crucial step in LINE-1 retrotransposition. Has also an endonuclease activity that allows the introduction of nicks in the chromosomal target DNA. Cleaves DNA in AT-rich regions between a 5' stretch of purines and a 3' stretch of pyrimidines, corresponding to sites of LINE-1 integration in the genome. From Homo sapiens (Human).
   5598..5732    -  polyA_signal   SV40 poly(A) signal: SV40 polyadenylation signal
   5755..5838    -  CDS            large T antigen (fragment): large T antigen from SV40 (simian virus 40)
   5841..5881    +  CDS            rop (fragment): Rop protein, which maintains plasmids at low copy number; rop
   5993..6011    -  misc_feature   MCS (fragment): pUC18/19 multiple cloning site
   6457..8246    -  rep_origin     oriP: Epstein-Barr virus oriP replication origin (Yates et al., 2000)
   8247..8465    -  CDS            gL (fragment): GL_EBVB9 - Experimental evidence at protein level: Swiss-Prot protein existence level 1. The heterodimer glycoprotein H-glycoprotein L is required for the fusion of viral and plasma membranes leading to virus entry into the host cell. Acts as a functional inhibitor of gH and maintains gH in an inhibited form. Upon binding to host integrins, gL dissociates from gH leading to activation of the viral fusion glycoproteins gB and gH. Fusion of EBV with B-lymphocytes requires the additional receptor- binding protein gp42, which forms a complex with gH/gL. The heterodimer gH/gL targets also host EPHA
   8548..9555    -  CDS            EBNA1 (fragment): Epstein-Barr nuclear antigen 1, also known as EBNA-1 crucial for latent viral infection, and for episomal amplification of vectors containing the oriP origin (Okita et al., 2013)
   9504..9852    -  CDS            EBNA1 (fragment): Epstein-Barr nuclear antigen 1, also known as EBNA-1 crucial for latent viral infection, and for episomal amplification of vectors containing the oriP origin (Okita et al., 2013)
   9890..10234   -  CDS            BRRF2_EBVB9 (fragment): Protein inferred from homology: Swiss-Prot protein existence level 3. From Epstein-Barr virus (strain B95-8) (HHV-4) (Human herpesvirus 4).
  10237..10260   -  promoter       tet promoter (fragment): E. coli promoter for tetracycline efflux protein gene
  10373..10477   +  promoter       AmpR promoter: bla
  10478..11338   +  CDS            AmpR: β-lactamase; bla; confers resistance to ampicillin, carbenicillin, and related antibiotics
  11509..12097   +  rep_origin     ori: high-copy-number ColE1/pMB1/pBR322/pUC origin of replication
  12143..12301   -  CDS            TcR (fragment): tetracycline efflux protein; tet; confers resistance to tetracycline
  12422..12622   -  CDS            MDV035 (fragment): UL24_GAHVM - Protein inferred from homology: Swiss-Prot protein existence level 3. May play a role in the dispersal of host nucleolin from the nucleolus throughout the nucleus leading to a decrease in ribosome biogenesis. From Gallid herpesvirus 2 (strain Chicken/Md5/ATCC VR-987) (GaHV-2) (Marek's disease herpesvirus type 1).
  12611..12673   +  promoter       Mini-TK promoter: minimal herpes simplex virus (HSV) thymidine kinase promoter
  12716..13114   +  CDS            BSD: blasticidin S deaminase; Aspergillus terreus BSD; confers resistance to blasticidin
  13156..13204   +  polyA_signal   HSV TK poly(A) signal: herpes simplex virus thymidine kinase polyadenylation signal (Cole and Stacy, 1985)
  13404..13604   +  CDS            gH (fragment): GH_HHV11 - Experimental evidence at protein level: Swiss-Prot protein existence level 1. The heterodimer glycoprotein H-glycoprotein L is required for the fusion of viral and plasma membranes leading to virus entry into the host cell. Following initial binding to host receptor, membrane fusion is mediated by the fusion machinery composed of gB and the heterodimer gH/gL. May also be involved in the fusion between the virion envelope and the outer nuclear membrane during virion morphogenesis. From Human herpesvirus 1 (strain 17) (HHV-1) (Human herpes simplex virus 1).
>Addgene plasmid #131387 | pDA056 | addgene full sequence | sequence record 256662 | Addgene NGS Result
GAGTTTACTCCCTATCAGTGATAGAGAACGTATGAAGAGTTTACTCCCTATCAGTGATAGAGAACGTATG
CAGACTTTACTCCCTATCAGTGATAGAGAACGTATAAGGAGTTTACTCCCTATCAGTGATAGAGAACGTA
TGACCAGTTTACTCCCTATCAGTGATAGAGAACGTATCTACAGTTTACTCCCTATCAGTGATAGAGAACG
TATATCCAGTTTACTCCCTATCAGTGATAGAGAACGTATAAGCTTTAGGCGTGTACGGTGGGCGCCTATA
AAAGCAGAGCTCGTTTAGTGAACCGTCAGATCGCCTGGAGCAATTCCACAACACTTTTGTCTTATACCAA
CTTTCCGTACCACTTCCTACCCTCGTAAAGCGGCCGCGTTTAAACTTAATTAAGCCACCATGGGCAAGAA
GCAGAACCGCAAGACCGGCAACAGCAAGACCCAGAGCGCCAGCCCCCCCCCCAAGGAGCGCAGCAGCAGC
CCCGCCACCGAGCAGAGCTGGATGGAGAACGACTTCGACGAGCTGCGCGAGGAGGGCTTCCGCCGCAGCA
ACTACAGCGAGCTGCGCGAGGACATCCAGACCAAGGGCAAGGAGGTGGAGAACTTCGAGAAGAACCTGGA
GGAGTGCATCACCCGCATCACCAACACCGAGAAGTGCCTGAAGGAGCTGATGGAGCTGAAGACCAAGGCC
CGCGAGCTGCGCGAGGAGTGCCGCAGCCTGCGCAGCCGCTGCGACCAATTGGAGGAGCGCGTGAGCGCCA
TGGAGGACGAGATGAACGAGATGAAGCGCGAGGGCAAGTTCCGCGAGAAGCGCATCAAGCGCAACGAGCA
GAGCCTGCAGGAGATCTGGGACTACGTGAAGCGCCCCAACCTGCGCCTGATCGGCGTGCCCGAGAGCGAC
GTGGAGAACGGCACCAAGCTGGAGAACACCCTGCAGGACATCATCCAGGAGAACTTCCCCAACCTGGCCC
GCCAGGCCAACGTGCAGATCCAGGAGATCCAGCGCACCCCCCAGCGCTACAGCAGCCGCCGCGCCACCCC
CCGCCACATCATCGTGCGCTTCACCAAGGTGGAGATGAAGGAGAAGATGCTGCGCGCCGCCCGCGAGAAG
GGCCGCGTGACCCTGAAGGGCAAGCCCATCCGTCTCACCGCCGACCTGAGCGCCGAGACCCTGCAGGCCC
GCCGCGAGTGGGGCCCCATCTTCAACATCCTGAAGGAGAAGAACTTCCAGCCCCGCATCAGCTACCCCGC
CAAGCTGAGCTTCATCAGCGAGGGCGAGATCAAGTACTTCATCGACAAGCAGATGCTGCGCGACTTCGTG
ACCACCCGCCCCGCCCTGAAGGAGCTGCTGAAGGAGGCCCTGAACATGGAGCGCAACAACCGCTACCAGC
CCCTGCAGAACCACGCCAAGATGTAAAGACCATCGAGACTAGGAAGAAACTGCATCAACTAATGAGCAAA
ATCAGGCGCGCCCATCATAATGACCGGCAGCAACAGCCACATCACCATCCTGACCCTGAACATCAACGGC
CTGAACAGCGCCATCAAGCGCCACCGCCTGGCCAGCTGGATCAAGAGCCAGGACCCCAGCGTGTGCTGCA
TCCAGGAGACCCACCTGACCTGCCGCGACACCCACCGCCTGAAGATCAAGGGCTGGCGCAAGATCTACCA
GGCCAACGGCAAGCAGAAGAAGGCCGGCGTGGCCATCCTGGTGAGCGACAAGACCGACTTCAAGCCCACC
AAGATCAAGCGCGACAAGGAGGGCCACTACATCATGGTGAAGGGCAGCATCCAGCAGGAGGAGCTGACCA
TCCTGAACATCTACGCCCCCAACACCGGTGCCCCCCGCTTCATCAAGCAGGTGCTGAGCGACCTGCAGCG
CGACCTGGACAGCCACACCCTGATCATGGGCGACTTCAACACCCCCCTGAGCACCCTGGACCGCAGCACC
CGCCAGAAGGTGAACAAGGACACCCAGGAGCTGAACAGCGCCCTGCACCAGGCCGACCTGATCGACATCT
ACCGCACCCTGCACCCCAAGAGCACCGAGTACACCTTCTTCAGCGCCCCCCACCACACCTACAGCAAGAT
CGACCACATCGTGGGCAGCAAGGCCCTGCTGAGCAAGTGCAAGCGCACCGAGATCATCACCAACTACCTG
AGCGACCACAGCGCCATCAAGCTGGAGCTGCGCATCAAGAACCTGACCCAGAGCCGCAGCACCACCTGGA
AGCTGAACAACCTGCTGCTGAACGACTACTGGGTGCACAACGAGATGAAGGCCGAGATCAAGATGTTCTT
CGAAACCAACGAGAACAAGGACACCACCTACCAGAACCTGTGGGACGCCTTCAAGGCCGTGTGCCGCGGC
AAGTTCATCGCCCTGAACGCCTACAAGCGCAAGCAGGAGCGCAGCAAGATCGACACCCTGACCAGCCAGC
TGAAGGAGCTGGAGAAGCAGGAGCAGACCCACAGCAAGGCCAGCCGCCGCCAGGAGATCACCAAGATCCG
CGCCGAGCTGAAGGAGATCGAGACCCAGAAGACCCTGCAGAAGATCAACGAGTCGCGAAGCTGGTTCTTC
GAGCGCATCAACAAGATCGACCGCCCCCTGGCCCGCCTGATCAAGAAGAAGCGCGAGAAGAACCAGATCG
ACACCATCAAGAACGACAAGGGCGACATCACCACCGACCCCACCGAGATCCAGACCACCATCCGCGAGTA
CTACAAGCACCTGTACGCCAACAAGCTGGAGAACCTGGAGGAGATGGACACCTTCCTGGACACCTACACC
CTGCCCCGCCTGAACCAGGAGGAGGTGGAGAGCCTGAACCGCCCCATCACCGGCAGCGAGATCGTGGCCA
TCATCAACAGCCTGCCCACCAAGAAGAGCCCCGGCCCCGACGGCTTCACCGCCGAGTTCTACCAGCGCTA
CAAGGAGGAGCTGGTGCCCTTCCTGCTGAAGCTGTTCCAAAGCATCGAGAAGGAGGGCATCCTGCCCAAC
AGCTTCTACGAGGCCAGCATCATCCTGATCCCCAAGCCCGGCCGCGACACCACCAAGAAGGAGAACTTCC
GCCCCATCAGCCTGATGAACATCGACGCCAAGATCCTGAACAAGATCCTGGCCAACCGCATCCAGCAGCA
CATCAAGAAGCTGATCCACCACGACCAGGTGGGCTTCATCCCCGGGATGCAGGGCTGGTTCAACATCCGC
AAGAGCATCAACGTGATCCAGCACATCAACCGCGCCAAGGACAAGAACCACATGATCATCAGCATCGACG
CCGAGAAGGCCTTCGACAAGATCCAGCAGCCCTTCATGCTGAAGACCCTGAACAAGCTGGGCATCGACGG
CACCTACTTCAAGATCATCCGCGCCATCTACGACAAGCCCACCGCCAACATCATCCTGAACGGCCAGAAG
CTGGAGGCCTTCCCCCTGAAGACCGGCACGCGTCAGGGCTGCCCCCTGAGCCCCCTGCTGTTCAACATCG
TGCTGGAGGTGCTGGCCCGCGCCATCCGCCAGGAGAAGGAGATCAAGGGCATCCAGCTGGGCAAGGAGGA
GGTGAAGCTGAGCCTGTTCGCCGACGACATGATCGTGTACCTGGAGAACCCCATCGTGAGCGCCCAGAAC
CTGCTGAAGCTGATCAGCAACTTCAGCAAGGTGAGCGGCTACAAGATCAACGTGCAGAAGAGCCAGGCCT
TCCTGTACACCAACAACCGCCAGACCGAGAGCCAGATCATGGGCGAGCTGCCCTTCACCATCGCTAGCAA
GCGCATCAAGTACCTGGGCATCCAGCTGACCCGCGACGTGAAGGACCTGTTCAAGGAGAACTACAAGCCC
CTGCTGAAGGAGATCAAGGAGGAGACCAACAAGTGGAAGAACATCCCCTGCAGCTGGGTGGGCCGCATCA
ACATCGTGAAGATGGCCATCCTGCCCAAGGTGATCTACCGCTTCAACGCCATCCCCATCAAGCTGCCCAT
GACCTTCTTCACCGAGCTGGAGAAGACCACCCTGAAGTTCATCTGGAACCAGAAGCGCGCCCGCATCGCC
AAGAGCATCCTGAGCCAGAAGAACAAGGCCGGCGGCATCACCCTGCCCGACTTCAAGCTGTACTACAAGG
CCACCGTGACCAAGACCGCCTGGTACTGGTACCAGAACCGCGATATCGACCAGTGGAACCGCACCGAGCC
CAGCGAGATCATGCCCCACATCTACAACTACCTGATCTTCGACAAGCCCGAGAAGAACAAGCAGTGGGGC
AAGGACAGCCTGTTCAACAAGTGGTGCTGGGAGAACTGGCTGGCCATCTGCCGCAAGCTGAAGCTGGACC
CCTTCCTGACCCCCTACACCAAGATCAACAGCCGCTGGATCAAGGACCTGAACGTGAAGCCCAAGACCAT
CAAGACCCTGGAGGAGAACCTGGGCATCACCATCCAGGACATCGGCGTGGGCAAGGACTTCATGAGCAAG
ACCCCCAAGGCCATGGCCACCAAGGACAAGATCGACAAGTGGGACCTGATCAAGCTGAAGAGCTTCTGCA
CCGCCAAGGAGACCACCATCCGCGTGAACCGCCAGCCCACCACCTGGGAGAAGATCTTCGCCACCTACAG
CAGCGACAAGGGCCTGATCAGCCGCATCTACAACGAGCTGAAGCAGATCTACAAGAAGAAGACCAACAAC
CCCATCAAGAAGTGGGCCAAGGACATGAACCGCCACTTCAGCAAGGAGGACATCTACGCCGCCAAGAAGC
ATATGAAGAAGTGCAGCAGCAGCCTGGCCATCCGCGAGATGCAGATCAAGACCACCATGCGCTACCACCT
GACCCCCGTGCGCATGGCCATCATCAAGAAGAGCGGCAACAACCGCTGCTGGCGCGGCTGCGGCGAGATC
GGCACCCTGCTGCACTGCTGGTGGGACTGCAAGCTGGTGCAGCCCCTGTGGAAGAGCGTGTGGCGCTTCC
TGCGCGACCTGGAGCTGGAGATCCCCTTCGACCCCGCCATCCCCCTGCTGGGCATCTACCCCAACGAGTA
CAAGAGCTGCTGCTACAAGGACACCTGCACCCGCATGTTCATCGCCGCCCTGTTCACCATCGCCAAGACC
TGGAACCAGCCCAAGTGCCCCACCATGATCGATTGGATCAAGAAGATGTGGCACATCTACACCATGGAGT
ACTACGCCGCCATCAAGAACGACGAGTTCATCAGCTTCGTGGGCACCTGGATGAAGCTGGAGACCATCAT
CCTGAGCAAGCTGAGCCAGGAGCAGAAGACCAAGCACCGCATCTTCAGCCTGATCGGCGGCAACTGAGTA
AAACAATGAGATCACATGGACACAGGAAGGGGAATATCACACTCTGGGGACTGTGGTGGGGTCGGGGGAG
GGGGGAGGGATAGCATTGGGAGATATACCTAATGCTAGATGACACATTAGTGGGTGCAGCGCACCAGCAT
GGCACATGTATACGCCGGCAAAATACCGACCAGAATCATGCAAGTGCGTAAGATAGTCGCGGGCCGGGGA
AAAGCCGGCATATGTAACTAACCTGCACAATGTGCACATGTACCCTAAAACTTAGAGTATAATAAAGGAT
CCAGACATGATAAGATACATTGATGAGTTTGGACAAACCACAACTAGAATGCAGTGAAAAAAATGCTTTA
TTTGTGAAATTTGTGATGCTATTGCTTTATTTGTAACCATTATAAGCTGCAATAAACAAGTTAACAACAA
CAATTGCATTCATTTTATGTTTCAGGTTCAGGGGGAGGTGTGGGAGGTTTTTTAAAGCAAGTAAAACCTC
TACAAATGTGGTATGGCTGATTATGATCCGGCTGCCTCGCGCGTTTCGGTGATGACGGTGAAAACCTCTG
ACACATGCAGCTCCCGGAGACGGTCACAGCTTGTCTGTAAGCGGATGCCGGGAGCAGACAAGCCCGTCAG
GGCGCGTCAGCGGGTGTTGGCGGGTGTCGGGGCGCAGCCATGAGGTCGACTCTAGAGGATCGATCCCCGC
CCCGGACGAACTAAACCTGACTACGACATCTCTGCCCCTTCTTCGCGGGGCAGTGCATGTAATCCCTTCA
GTTGGTTGGTACAACTTGCCAACTGGGCCCTGTTCCACATGTGACACGGGGGGGGACCAAACACAAAGGG
GTTCTCTGACTGTAGTTGACATCCTTATAAATGGATGTGCACATTTGCCAACACTGAGTGGCTTTCATCC
TGGAGCAGACTTTGCAGTCTGTGGACTGCAACACAACATTGCCTTTATGTGTAACTCTTGGCTGAAGCTC
TTACACCAATGCTGGGGGACATGTACCTCCCAGGGGCCCAGGAAGACTACGGGAGGCTACACCAACGTCA
ATCAGAGGGGCCTGTGTAGCTACCGATAAGCGGACCCTCAAGAGGGCATTAGCAATAGTGTTTATAAGGC
CCCCTTGTTAACCCTAAACGGGTAGCATATGCTTCCCGGGTAGTAGTATATACTATCCAGACTAACCCTA
ATTCAATAGCATATGTTACCCAACGGGAAGCATATGCTATCGAATTAGGGTTAGTAAAAGGGTCCTAAGG
AACAGCGATATCTCCCACCCCATGAGCTGTCACGGTTTTATTTACATGGGGTCAGGATTCCACGAGGGTA
GTGAACCATTTTAGTCACAAGGGCAGTGGCTGAAGATCAAGGAGCGGGCAGTGAACTCTCCTGAATCTTC
GCCTGCTTCTTCATTCTCCTTCGTTTAGCTAATAGAATAACTGCTGAGTTGTGAACAGTAAGGTGTATGT
GAGGTGCTCGAAAACAAGGTTTCAGGTGACGCCCCCAGAATAAAATTTGGACGGGGGGTTCAGTGGTGGC
ATTGTGCTATGACACCAATATAACCCTCACAAACCCCTTGGGCAATAAATACTAGTGTAGGAATGAAACA
TTCTGAATATCTTTAACAATAGAAATCCATGGGGTGGGGACAAGCCGTAAAGACTGGATGTCCATCTCAC
ACGAATTTATGGCTATGGGCAACACATAATCCTAGTGCAATATGATACTGGGGTTATTAAGATGTGTCCC
AGGCAGGGACCAAGACAGGTGAACCATGTTGTTACACTCTATTTGTAACAAGGGGAAAGAGAGTGGACGC
CGACAGCAGCGGACTCCACTGGTTGTCTCTAACACCCCCGAAAATTAAACGGGGCTCCACGCCAATGGGG
CCCATAAACAAAGACAAGTGGCCACTCTTTTTTTTGAAATTGTGGAGTGGGGGCACGCGTCAGCCCCCAC
ACGCCGCCCTGCGGTTTTGGACTGTAAAATAAGGGTGTAATAACTTGGCTGATTGTAACCCCGCTAACCA
CTGCGGTCAAACCACTTGCCCACAAAACCACTAATGGCACCCCGGGGAATACCTGCATAAGTAGGTGGGC
GGGCCAAGATAGGGGCGCGATTGCTGCGATCTGGAGGACAAATTACACACACTTGCGCCTGAGCGCCAAG
CACAGGGTTGTTGGTCCTCATATTCACGAGGTCGCTGAGAGCACGGTGGGCTAATGTTGCCATGGGTAGC
ATATACTACCCAAATATCTGGATAGCATATGCTATCCTAATCTATATCTGGGTAGCATAGGCTATCCTAA
TCTATATCTGGGTAGCATATGCTATCCTAATCTATATCTGGGTAGTATATGCTATCCTAATTTATATCTG
GGTAGCATAGGCTATCCTAATCTATATCTGGGTAGCATATGCTATCCTAATCTATATCTGGGTAGTATAT
GCTATCCTAATCTGTATCCGGGTAGCATATGCTATCCTAATAGAGATTAGGGTAGTATATGCTATCCTAA
TTTATATCTGGGTAGCATATACTACCCAAATATCTGGATAGCATATGCTATCCTAATCTATATCTGGGTA
GCATATGCTATCCTAATCTATATCTGGGTAGCATAGGCTATCCTAATCTATATCTGGGTAGCATATGCTA
TCCTAATCTATATCTGGGTAGTATATGCTATCCTAATTTATATCTGGGTAGCATAGGCTATCCTAATCTA
TATCTGGGTAGCATATGCTATCCTAATCTATATCTGGGTAGTATATGCTATCCTAATCTGTATCCGGGTA
GCATATGCTATCCTCATGCATATACAGTCAGCATATGATACCCAGTAGTAGAGTGGGAGTGCTATCCTTT
GCATATGCCGCCACCTCCCAAGGGGGCGTGAATTTTCGCTGCTTGTCCTTTTCCTGCTGGTTGCTCCCAT
TCTTAGGTGAATTTAAGGAGGCCAGGCTAAAGCCGTCGCATGTCTGATTGCTCACCAGGTAAATGTCGCT
AATGTTTTCCAACGCGAGAAGGTGTTGAGCGCGGAGCTGAGTGACGTGACAACATGGGTATGCCCAATTG
CCCCATGTTGGGAGGACGAAAATGGTGACAAGACAGATGGCCAGAAATACACCAACAGCACGCATGATGT
CTACTGGGGATTTATTCTTTAGTGCGGGGGAATACACGGCTTTTAATACGATTGAGGGCGTCTCCTAACA
AGTTACATCACTCCTGCCCTTCCTCACCCTCATCTCCATCACCTCCTTCATCTCCGTCATCTCCGTCATC
ACCCTCCGCGGCAGCCCCTTCCACCATAGGTGGAAACCAGGGAGGCAAATCTACTCCATCGTCAAAGCTG
CACACAGTCACCCTGATATTGCAGGTAGGAGCGGGCTTTGTCATAACAAGGTCCTTAATCGCATCCTTCA
AAACCTCAGCAAATATATGAGTTTGTAAAAAGACCATGAAATAACAGACAATGGACTCCCTTAGCGGGCC
AGGTTGTGGGCCGGGTCCAGGGGCCATTCCAAAGGGGAGACGACTCAATGGTGTAAGACGACATTGTGGA
ATAGCAAGGGCAGTTCCTCGCCTTAGGTTGTAAAGGGAGGTCTTACTACCTCCATATACGAACACACCGG
CGACCCAAGTTCCTTCGTCGGTAGTCCTTTCTACGTGACTCCTAGCCAGGAGAGCTCTTAAACCTTCTGC
AATGTTCTCAAATTTCGGGTTGGAACCTCCTTGACCACGATGCTTTCCAAACCACCCTCCTTTTTTGCGC
CTGCCTCCATCACCCTGACCCCGGGGTCCAGTGCTTGGGCCTTCTCCTGGGTCATCTGCGGGGCCCTGCT
CTATCGCTCCCGGGGGCACGTCAGGCTCACCATCTGGGCCACCTTCTTGGTGGTATTCAAAATAATCGGC
TTCCCCTACAGGGTGGAAAAATGGCCTTCTACCTGGAGGGGGCCTGCGCGGTGGAGACCCGGATGATGAT
GACTGACTACTGGGACTCCTGGGCCTCTTTTCTCCACGTCCACGACCTCTCCCCCTGGCTCTTTCACGAC
TTCCCCCCCTGGCTCTTTCACGTCCTCTACCCCGGCGGCCTCCACTACCTCCTCGACCCCGGCCTCCACT
ACCTCCTCGACCCCGGCCTCCACTGCCTCCTCGACCCCGGCCTCCACCTCCTGCTCCTGCCNNNCCTCCT
GCTCCTGCCCCTCCTCCTGCTCCTGCCCCTCCTGCTCCTGCCCCTCCCGCTCCTGCTCCTGCTCCTGTTC
CACCGTGGGTCCCTTTGCAGCCAATGCAACTTGGACGTTTTTGGGGTCTCCGGACACCATCTCTATGTCT
TGGCCCTGATCCTGAGCCGCCCGGGGCTCCTGGTCTTCCGCCTCCTCGTCCTCGTCCTCTTCCCCGTCCT
CGTCCATGGTTATCACCCCCTCTTCTTTGAGGTCCACTGCCGCCGGAGCCTTCTGGTCCAGATGTGTCTC
CCTTCTCTCCTAGGCCATTTCCAGGTCCTGTACCTGGCCCCTCGTCAGACATGATTCACACTAAAAGAGA
TCAATAGACATCTTTATTAGACGACGCTCAGTGAATACAGGGAGTGCAGACTCCTGCCCCCTCCAACAGC
CCCCCCACCCTCATCCCCTTCATGGTCGCTGTCAGACAGATCCAGGTCTGAAAATTCCCCATCCTCCGAA
CCATCCTCGTCCTCATCACCAATTACTCGCAGCCCGGAAAACTCCCGCTGAACATCCTCAAGATTTGCGT
CCTGAGCCTCAAGCCAGGCCTCAAATTCCTCGTCCCCCTTTTTGCTGGACGGTAGGGATGGGGATTCTCG
GGACCCCTCCTCTTCCTCTTCAAGGTCACCAGACAGAGATGCTACTGGGGCAACGGAAGAAAAGCTGGGT
GCGGCCTGTGAGGATCAGCTTATCGATGATAAGCTGTCAAACATGAGAATTCTTGAAGACGAAAGGGCCT
CGTGATACGCCTATTTTTATAGGTTAATGTCATGATAATAATGGTTTCTTAGACGTCAGGTGGCACTTTT
CGGGGAAATGTGCGCGGAACCCCTATTTGTTTATTTTTCTAAATACATTCAAATATGTATCCGCTCATGA
GACAATAACCCTGATAAATGCTTCAATAATATTGAAAAAGGAAGAGTATGAGTATTCAACATTTCCGTGT
CGCCCTTATTCCCTTTTTTGCGGCATTTTGCCTTCCTGTTTTTGCTCACCCAGAAACGCTGGTGAAAGTA
AAAGATGCTGAAGATCAGTTGGGTGCACGAGTGGGTTACATCGAACTGGATCTCAACAGCGGTAAGATCC
TTGAGAGTTTTCGCCCCGAAGAACGTTTTCCAATGATGAGCACTTTTAAAGTTCTGCTATGTGGCGCGGT
ATTATCCCGTGTTGACGCCGGGCAAGAGCAACTCGGTCGCCGCATACACTATTCTCAGAATGACTTGGTT
GAGTACTCACCAGTCACAGAAAAGCATCTTACGGATGGCATGACAGTAAGAGAATTATGCAGTGCTGCCA
TAACCATGAGTGATAACACTGCGGCCAACTTACTTCTGACAACGATCGGAGGACCGAAGGAGCTAACCGC
TTTTTTGCACAACATGGGGGATCATGTAACTCGCCTTGATCGTTGGGAACCGGAGCTGAATGAAGCCATA
CCAAACGACGAGCGTGACACCACGATGCCTGCAGCAATGGCAACAACGTTGCGCAAACTATTAACTGGCG
AACTACTTACTCTAGCTTCCCGGCAACAATTAATAGACTGGATGGAGGCGGATAAAGTTGCAGGACCACT
TCTGCGCTCGGCCCTTCCGGCTGGCTGGTTTATTGCTGATAAATCTGGAGCCGGTGAGCGTGGGTCTCGC
GGTATCATTGCAGCACTGGGGCCAGATGGTAAGCCCTCCCGTATCGTAGTTATCTACACGACGGGGAGTC
AGGCAACTATGGATGAACGAAATAGACAGATCGCTGAGATAGGTGCCTCACTGATTAAGCATTGGTAACT
GTCAGACCAAGTTTACTCATATATACTTTAGATTGATTTAAAACTTCATTTTTAATTTAAAAGGATCTAG
GTGAAGATCCTTTTTGATAATCTCATGACCAAAATCCCTTAACGTGAGTTTTCGTTCCACTGAGCGTCAG
ACCCCGTAGAAAAGATCAAAGGATCTTCTTGAGATCCTTTTTTTCTGCGCGTAATCTGCTGCTTGCAAAC
AAAAAAACCACCGCTACCAGCGGTGGTTTGTTTGCCGGATCAAGAGCTACCAACTCTTTTTCCGAAGGTA
ACTGGCTTCAGCAGAGCGCAGATACCAAATACTGTCCTTCTAGTGTAGCCGTAGTTAGGCCACCACTTCA
AGAACTCTGTAGCACCGCCTACATACCTCGCTCTGCTAATCCTGTTACCAGTGGCTGCTGCCAGTGGCGA
TAAGTCGTGTCTTACCGGGTTGGACTCAAGACGATAGTTACCGGATAAGGCGCAGCGGTCGGGCTGAACG
GGGGGTTCGTGCACACAGCCCAGCTTGGAGCGAACGACCTACACCGAACTGAGATACCTACAGCGTGAGC
TATGAGAAAGCGCCACGCTTCCCGAAGGGAGAAAGGCGGACAGGTATCCGGTAAGCGGCAGGGTCGGAAC
AGGAGAGCGCACGAGGGAGCTTCCAGGGGGAAACGCCTGGTATCTTTATAGTCCTGTCGGGTTTCGCCAC
CTCTGACTTGAGCGTCGATTTTTGTGATGCTCGTCAGGGGGGCGGAGCCTATGGAAAAACGCCAGCAACG
CGGCCTTTTTACGGTTCCTGGCCTTTTGCTGGCCTTGAAGCTGTCCCTGATGGTCGTCATCTACCTGCCT
GGACAGCATGGCCTGCAACGCGGGCATCCCGATGCCGCCGGAAGCGAGAAGAATCATAATGGGGAAGGCC
ATCCAGCCTCGCGTCGCGAACGCCAGCAAGACGTAGCCCAGCGCGTCGGCCCCGAGATGCGCCGCGTGCG
GCTGCTGGAGATGGCGGACGCGATGGATATGTTCTGCCAAGGGTTGGTTTGCGCATTCACAGTTCTCCGC
AAGAATTGATTGGCTCCAATTCTTGGAGTGGTGAATCCGTTAGCGAGGTGCCGCCCTGCTTCATCCCCGT
GGCCCGTTGCTCGCGTTTGCTGGCGGTGTCCCCGGAAGAAATATATTTGCATGTCTTTAGTTCTATGATG
ACACAAACCCCGCCCAGCGTCTTGTCATTGGCGAATTCGAACACGCAGATGCAGTCGGGGCGGCGCGGTC
CGAGGTCCACTTCGCATATTAAGGTGACGCGTGTGGCCTCGAACACCGAGCGACCCTGCAGCGACCCGCT
TAACAGCGTCAACAGCGTGCCGCAGATCCCGGGGGGCAATGAGATATGGCCAAGCCTTTGTCTCAAGAAG
AATCCACCCTCATTGAAAGAGCAACGGCTACAATCAACAGCATCCCCATCTCTGAAGACTACAGCGTCGC
CAGCGCAGCTCTCTCTAGCGACGGCCGCATCTTCACTGGTGTCAATGTATATCATTTTACTGGGGGACCT
TGTGCAGAACTCGTGGTGCTGGGCACTGCTGCTGCTGCGGCAGCTGGCAACCTGACTTGTATCGTCGCGA
TCGGAAATGAGAACAGGGGCATCTTGAGCCCCTGCGGACGGTGCCGACAGGTGCTTCTCGATCTGCATCC
TGGGATCAAAGCCATAGTGAAGGACAGTGATGGACAGCCGACGGCAGTTGGGATTCGTGAATTGCTGCCC
TCTGGTTATGTGTGGGAGGGCTAAAACACGGAAGGAGACAATACCGGAAGGAACCCGCGCTATGACGGCA
ATAAAAAGACAGAATAAAACGCACGGGTGTTGGGTCGTTTGTTCATAAACGCGGGGTTCGGTCCCAGGGC
TGGCACTCTGTCGATACCCCACCGAGACCCCATTGGGGCCAATACGCCCGCGTTTCTTCCTTTTCCCCAC
CCCACCCCCCAAGTTCGGGTGAAGGCCCAGGGCTCGCAGCCAACGTCGGGGCGGCAGGCCCTGCCATAGC
CACTGGCCCCGTGGGTTAGGGACGGGGTCCCCCATGGGGAATGGTTTATGGTTCGTGGGGGTTATTATTT
TGGGCGTTGCGTGGGGTCAGGTCCACGACTGGACTGAGCAGACAGACCCATGGTTTTTGGATGGCCTGGG
CATGGACCGCATGTACTGGCGCGACACGAACACCGGGCGTCTGTGGCTGCCAAACACCCCCGACCCCCAA
AAACCACCGCGCGGATTTCTGGCGTGCCAAGCTAGTCGAC
