LOCUS       Exported 5216 bp ds-DNA linear SYN 21-MAY-2021
DEFINITION  ORFeus expression, WT.
ACCESSION   .
VERSION     .
KEYWORDS    pDA056
SOURCE      synthetic DNA construct
  ORGANISM  synthetic DNA construct
REFERENCE   1 (bases 1 to 5216)
  AUTHORS   Ardeljan D, Steranka JP, Liu C, Li Z, Taylor MS, Payer LM, Gorbounov
            M, Sarnecki JS, Deshpande V, Hruban RH, Boeke JD, Fenyo D, Wu PH,
            Smogorzewska A, Holland AJ, Burns KH
  TITLE     Cell fitness screens reveal a conflict between LINE-1
            retrotransposition and DNA replication.
  JOURNAL   Nat Struct Mol Biol. 2020 Feb;27(2):168-178. doi:
            10.1038/s41594-020-0372-1. Epub 2020 Feb 10.
  PUBMED    32042151
REFERENCE   2 (bases 1 to 5216)
  AUTHORS   .
  TITLE     Direct Submission
  JOURNAL   Exported May 21, 2021 from SnapGene Server 1.1.58
            http://www.snapgene.com
FEATURES             Location/Qualifiers
     source          1..5216
                     /organism="synthetic DNA construct"
                     /mol_type="other DNA"
     regulatory      23..32
                     /regulatory_class="other"
                     /note="vertebrate consensus sequence for strong initiation
                     of translation (Kozak, 1987)"
ORIGIN
        1 ggccgcgttt aaacttaatt aagccaccat gggcaagaag cagaaccgca agaccggcaa
       61 cagcaagacc cagagcgcca gccccccccc caaggagcgc agcagcagcc ccgccaccga
      121 gcagagctgg atggagaacg acttcgacga gctgcgcgag gagggcttcc gccgcagcaa
      181 ctacagcgag ctgcgcgagg acatccagac caagggcaag gaggtggaga acttcgagaa
      241 gaacctggag gagtgcatca cccgcatcac caacaccgag aagtgcctga aggagctgat
      301 ggagctgaag accaaggccc gcgagctgcg cgaggagtgc cgcagcctgc gcagccgctg
      361 cgaccaattg gaggagcgcg tgagcgccat ggaggacgag atgaacgaga tgaagcgcga
      421 gggcaagttc cgcgagaagc gcatcaagcg caacgagcag agcctgcagg agatctggga
      481 ctacgtgaag cgccccaacc tgcgcctgat cggcgtgccc gagagcgacg tggagaacgg
      541 caccaagctg gagaacaccc tgcaggacat catccaggag aacttcccca acctggcccg
      601 ccaggccaac gtgcagatcc aggagatcca gcgcaccccc cagcgctaca gcagccgccg
      661 cgccaccccc cgccacatca tcgtgcgctt caccaaggtg gagatgaagg agaagatgct
      721 gcgcgccgcc cgcgagaagg gccgcgtgac cctgaagggc aagcccatcc gtctcaccgc
      781 cgacctgagc gccgagaccc tgcaggcccg ccgcgagtgg ggccccatct tcaacatcct
      841 gaaggagaag aacttccagc cccgcatcag ctaccccgcc aagctgagct tcatcagcga
      901 gggcgagatc aagtacttca tcgacaagca gatgctgcgc gacttcgtga ccacccgccc
      961 cgccctgaag gagctgctga aggaggccct gaacatggag cgcaacaacc gctaccagcc
     1021 cctgcagaac cacgccaaga tgtaaagacc atcgagacta ggaagaaact gcatcaacta
     1081 atgagcaaaa tcaggcgcgc ccatcataat gaccggcagc aacagccaca tcaccatcct
     1141 gaccctgaac atcaacggcc tgaacagcgc catcaagcgc caccgcctgg ccagctggat
     1201 caagagccag gaccccagcg tgtgctgcat ccaggagacc cacctgacct gccgcgacac
     1261 ccaccgcctg aagatcaagg gctggcgcaa gatctaccag gccaacggca agcagaagaa
     1321 ggccggcgtg gccatcctgg tgagcgacaa gaccgacttc aagcccacca agatcaagcg
     1381 cgacaaggag ggccactaca tcatggtgaa gggcagcatc cagcaggagg agctgaccat
     1441 cctgaacatc tacgccccca acaccggtgc cccccgcttc atcaagcagg tgctgagcga
     1501 cctgcagcgc gacctggaca gccacaccct gatcatgggc gacttcaaca cccccctgag
     1561 caccctggac cgcagcaccc gccagaaggt gaacaaggac acccaggagc tgaacagcgc
     1621 cctgcaccag gccgacctga tcgacatcta ccgcaccctg caccccaaga gcaccgagta
     1681 caccttcttc agcgcccccc accacaccta cagcaagatc gaccacatcg tgggcagcaa
     1741 ggccctgctg agcaagtgca agcgcaccga gatcatcacc aactacctga gcgaccacag
     1801 cgccatcaag ctggagctgc gcatcaagaa cctgacccag agccgcagca ccacctggaa
     1861 gctgaacaac ctgctgctga acgactactg ggtgcacaac gagatgaagg ccgagatcaa
     1921 gatgttcttc gaaaccaacg agaacaagga caccacctac cagaacctgt gggacgcctt
     1981 caaggccgtg tgccgcggca agttcatcgc cctgaacgcc tacaagcgca agcaggagcg
     2041 cagcaagatc gacaccctga ccagccagct gaaggagctg gagaagcagg agcagaccca
     2101 cagcaaggcc agccgccgcc aggagatcac caagatccgc gccgagctga aggagatcga
     2161 gacccagaag accctgcaga agatcaacga gtcgcgaagc tggttcttcg agcgcatcaa
     2221 caagatcgac cgccccctgg cccgcctgat caagaagaag cgcgagaaga accagatcga
     2281 caccatcaag aacgacaagg gcgacatcac caccgacccc accgagatcc agaccaccat
     2341 ccgcgagtac tacaagcacc tgtacgccaa caagctggag aacctggagg agatggacac
     2401 cttcctggac acctacaccc tgccccgcct gaaccaggag gaggtggaga gcctgaaccg
     2461 ccccatcacc ggcagcgaga tcgtggccat catcaacagc ctgcccacca agaagagccc
     2521 cggccccgac ggcttcaccg ccgagttcta ccagcgctac aaggaggagc tggtgccctt
     2581 cctgctgaag ctgttccaga gcatcgagaa ggagggcatc ctgcccaaca gcttctacga
     2641 ggccagcatc atcctgatcc ccaagcccgg ccgcgacacc accaagaagg agaacttccg
     2701 ccccatcagc ctgatgaaca tcgacgccaa gatcctgaac aagatcctgg ccaaccgcat
     2761 ccagcagcac atcaagaagc tgatccacca cgaccaggtg ggcttcatcc ccgggatgca
     2821 gggctggttc aacatccgca agagcatcaa cgtgatccag cacatcaacc gcgccaagga
     2881 caagaaccac atgatcatca gcatcgacgc cgagaaggcc ttcgacaaga tccagcagcc
     2941 cttcatgctg aagaccctga acaagctggg catcgacggc acctacttca agatcatccg
     3001 cgccatctac gacaagccca ccgccaacat catcctgaac ggccagaagc tggaggcctt
     3061 ccccctgaag accggcacgc gtcagggctg ccccctgagc cccctgctgt tcaacatcgt
     3121 gctggaggtg ctggcccgcg ccatccgcca ggagaaggag atcaagggca tccagctggg
     3181 caaggaggag gtgaagctga gcctgttcgc cgacgacatg atcgtgtacc tggagaaccc
     3241 catcgtgagc gcccagaacc tgctgaagct gatcagcaac ttcagcaagg tgagcggcta
     3301 caagatcaac gtgcagaaga gccaggcctt cctgtacacc aacaaccgcc agaccgagag
     3361 ccagatcatg ggcgagctgc ccttcaccat cgctagcaag cgcatcaagt acctgggcat
     3421 ccagctgacc cgcgacgtga aggacctgtt caaggagaac tacaagcccc tgctgaagga
     3481 gatcaaggag gagaccaaca agtggaagaa catcccctgc agctgggtgg gccgcatcaa
     3541 catcgtgaag atggccatcc tgcccaaggt gatctaccgc ttcaacgcca tccccatcaa
     3601 gctgcccatg accttcttca ccgagctgga gaagaccacc ctgaagttca tctggaacca
     3661 gaagcgcgcc cgcatcgcca agagcatcct gagccagaag aacaaggccg gcggcatcac
     3721 cctgcccgac ttcaagctgt actacaaggc caccgtgacc aagaccgcct ggtactggta
     3781 ccagaaccgc gatatcgacc agtggaaccg caccgagccc agcgagatca tgccccacat
     3841 ctacaactac ctgatcttcg acaagcccga gaagaacaag cagtggggca aggacagcct
     3901 gttcaacaag tggtgctggg agaactggct ggccatctgc cgcaagctga agctggaccc
     3961 cttcctgacc ccctacacca agatcaacag ccgctggatc aaggacctga acgtgaagcc
     4021 caagaccatc aagaccctgg aggagaacct gggcatcacc atccaggaca tcggcgtggg
     4081 caaggacttc atgagcaaga cccccaaggc catggccacc aaggacaaga tcgacaagtg
     4141 ggacctgatc aagctgaaga gcttctgcac cgccaaggag accaccatcc gcgtgaaccg
     4201 ccagcccacc acctgggaga agatcttcgc cacctacagc agcgacaagg gcctgatcag
     4261 ccgcatctac aacgagctga agcagatcta caagaagaag accaacaacc ccatcaagaa
     4321 gtgggccaag gacatgaacc gccacttcag caaggaggac atctacgccg ccaagaagca
     4381 tatgaagaag tgcagcagca gcctggccat ccgcgagatg cagatcaaga ccaccatgcg
     4441 ctaccacctg acccccgtgc gcatggccat catcaagaag agcggcaaca accgctgctg
     4501 gcgcggctgc ggcgagatcg gcaccctgct gcactgctgg tgggactgca agctggtgca
     4561 gcccctgtgg aagagcgtgt ggcgcttcct gcgcgacctg gagctggaga tccccttcga
     4621 ccccgccatc cccctgctgg gcatctaccc caacgagtac aagagctgct gctacaagga
     4681 cacctgcacc cgcatgttca tcgccgccct gttcaccatc gccaagacct ggaaccagcc
     4741 caagtgcccc accatgatcg attggatcaa gaagatgtgg cacatctaca ccatggagta
     4801 ctacgccgcc atcaagaacg acgagttcat cagcttcgtg ggcacctgga tgaagctgga
     4861 gaccatcatc ctgagcaagc tgagccagga gcagaagacc aagcaccgca tcttcagcct
     4921 gatcggcggc aactgagtaa aacaatgaga tcacatggac acaggaaggg gaatatcaca
     4981 ctctggggac tgtggtgggg tcgggggagg ggggagggat agcattggga gatataccta
     5041 atgctagatg acacattagt gggtgcagcg caccagcatg gcacatgtat acgccggcaa
     5101 aataccgacc agaatcatgc aagtgcgtaa gatagtcgcg ggccggggaa aagccggcat
     5161 atgtaactaa cctgcacaat gtgcacatgt accctaaaac ttagagtata ataaag
//
